>Addgene plasmid #55191 | YFP(159-238)-gamma-5 in pcDNAI/Amp | depositor full sequence | sequence record 115046 | YFP(159-238)-gamma-5 in pcDNAI/Amp sequence 5233 bps
GGCGTAATCTGCTGCTTGCAAACAAAAAAACCACCGCTACCAGCGGTGGTTTGTTTGCCGGATCAAGAGC
TACCAACTCTTTTTCCGAAGGTAACTGGCTTCAGCAGAGCGCAGATACCAAATACTGTCCTTCTAGTGTA
GCCGTAGTTAGGCCACCACTTCAAGAACTCTGTAGCACCGCCTACATACCTCGCTCTGCTAATCCTGTTA
CCAGTGGCTGCTGCCAGTGGCGATAAGTCGTGTCTTACCGGGTTGGACTCAAGACGATAGTTACCGGATA
AGGCGCAGCGGTCGGGCTGAACGGGGGGTTCGTGCACACAGCCCAGCTTGGAGCGAACGACCTACACCGA
ACTGAGATACCTACAGCGTGAGCATTGAGAAAGCGCCACGCTTCCCGAAGGGAGAAAGGCGGACAGGTAT
CCGGTAAGCGGCAGGGTCGGAACAGGAGAGCGCACGAGGGAGCTTCCAGGGGGAAACGCCTGGTATCTTT
ATAGTCCTGTCGGGTTTCGCCACCTCTGACTTGAGCGTCGATTTTTGTGATGCTCGTCAGGGGGGCGGAG
CCTATGGAAAAACGCCAGCAACGCAAGCTAGCTTCTAGCTAGAAATTGTAAACGTTAATATTTTGTTAAA
ATTCGCGTTAAATTTTTGTTAAATCAGCTCATTTTTTAACCAATAGGCCGAAATCGGCAAAATCCCTTAT
AAATCAAAAGAATAGCCCGAGATAGGGT
[37 nt withheld, positions 729-765]
AAAGAACGTGGACTCCAACGTCAAAGGGCGAAAAACCGTCTATCAGGGCGATGGCC
[115 nt withheld, positions 822-936]
G
[144 nt withheld, positions 938-1081]
ACCGTATAACGTGCTTTCCTCGTTG
[64 nt withheld, positions 1107-1170]
CTGGATTACCAAAGGGCCTCGTGATACGCCTATTTTTATAGGTTAATGTCATGATAATAATGGTTTCTTA
GACGTCAGGTGGCACTTTTCGGGGAAATGTGCGCGGAACCCCTATTTGTTTATTTTTCTAAATACATTCA
AATATGTATCCGCTCATGAGACAATAACCCTGATAAATGCTTCAATAATATTGAAAAAGGAAGAGTATGA
GTATTCAACATTTCCGTGTCGCCCTTATTCCCTTTTTTGCGGCATTTTGCCTTCCTGTTTTTGCTCACCC
AGAAACGCTGGTGAAAGTAAAAGATGCTGAAGATCAGTTGGGTGCACGAGTGGGTTACATCGAACTGGAT
CTCAACAGCGGTAAGATCCTTGAGAGTTTTCGCCCCGAAGAACGTTTTCCAATGATGAGCACTTTTAAAG
TTCTGCTATGTGGCGCGGTATTATCCCGTGTTGACGCCGGGCAAGAGCAACTCGGTCGCCGCATACACTA
TTCTCAGAATGACTTGGTTGAGTACTCACCAGTCACAGAAAAGCATCTTACGGATGGCATGACAGTAAGA
GAATTATGCAGTGCTGCCATAACCATGAGTGATAACACTGCGGCCAACTTACTTCTGACAACGATCGGAG
GACCGAAGGAGCTAACCGCTTTTTTGCACAACATGGGGGATCATGTAACTCGCCTTGATCGTTGGGAACC
GGAGCTGAATGAAGCCATACCAAACGACGAGCGTGACACCACGATGCCTGCAGCAATGGCAACAACGTTG
CGCAAACTATTAACTGGCGAACTACTTACTCTAGCTTCCCGGCAACAATTAATAGACTGGATGGAGGCGG
ATAAAGTTGCAGGACCACTTCTGCGCTCGGCCCTTCCGGCTGGCTGGTTTATTGCTGATAAATCTGGAGC
CGGTGAGCGTGGGTCTCGCGGTATCATTGCAGCACTGGGGCCAGATGGTAAGCCCTCCCGTATCGTAGTT
ATCTACACGACGGGGAGTCAGGCAACTATGGATGAACGAAATAGACAGATCGCTGAGATAGGTGCCTCAC
TGATTAAGCATTGGTAACTGTCAGACCAAGTTTACTCATATATACTTTAGATTGATTTAAAACTTCATTT
TTAATTTCTCTAGCGCGTTGACATTGATTATTGACTAGTTATTAATAGTAATCAATTACGGGGTCATTAG
TTCATAGCCCATATATGGAGTTCCGCGTTACATAACTTACGGTAAATGGCCCGCCTGGCTGACCGCCCAA
CGACCCCCGCCCATTGACGTCAATAATGACGTATGTTCCCATAGTAACGCCAATAGGGACTTTCCATTGA
CGTCAATGGGTGGACTATTTACGGTAAACTGCCCACTTGGCAGTACATCAAGTGTATCATATGCCAAGTA
CGCCCCCTATTGACGTCAATGACGGTAAATGGCCCGCCTGGCATTATGCCCAGTACATGACCTTATGGGA
CTTTCCTACTTGGCAGTACATCTACGTATTAGTCATCGCTATTACCATGGTGATGCGGTTTTGGCAGTAC
ATCAATGGGCGTGGATAGCGGTTTGACTCACGGGGATTTCCAAGTCTCCACCCCATTGACGTCAATGGGA
GTTTGTTTTGGCACCAAAATCAACGGGACTTTCCAAAATGTCGTAACAACTCCGCCCCATTGACGCAAAT
GGGCGGTAGGCGTGTACGGTGGGAGGTCTATATAAGCAGAGCTCTCTGGCTAACTAGAGAACCCACTGCT
TACTGGCTTATCGAAATTAATACGACTCACTATAGGGAGACCCAAGCTTGGTACCGAGCTCGGATCCGCC
ACCATGGGCAAGAACGGCATCAAGGTGAACTTCAAGATCCGCCACAACATCGAGGACGGCAGCGTGCAGC
TCGCCGACCACTACCAGCAGAACACCCCCATCGGCGACGGCCCCGTGCTGCTGCCCGACAACCACTACCT
GAGCTACCAGTCCGCCCTGAGCAAAGACCCCAACGAGAAGCGCGATCACATGGTCCTGCTGGAGTTCGTG
ACCGCCGCCGGGATCACTCTCGGCATGGACGAGCTGTACAAGAGATCCATGTCTGGTTCATCCAGCGTCG
CGGCTATGAAAAAAGTGGTTCAACAGCTCCGGCTGGAGGCCGGGCTCAATCGGGTGAAGGTTTCCCAGGC
AGCTGCAGATTTGAAACAGTTCTGTCTGCAGAATGCTCAACATGACCCTCTGCTGACTGGAGTATCTTCA
AGTACAAATCCCTTCAGGCCCCAGAAAGTCTGTTCCTTTTTGTAGAGATCTATCACACTGGCGGCCGCTC
GAGCATGCATCTAGAGGGCCCTATTCTATAGTGTCACCTAAATGCTAGAGGATCTTTGTGAAGGAACCTT
ACTTCTGTGGTGTGACATAATTGGACAAACTACCTACAGAGATTTAAAGCTCTAAGGTAAATATAAAATT
TTTAAGTGTATAATGTGTTAAACTACTGATTCTAATTGTTTGTGTATTTTAGATTCCAACCTATGGAACT
GATGAATGGGAGCAGTGGTGGAATGCCTTTAATGAGGAAAACCTGTTTTGCTCAGAAGAAATGCCATCTA
GTGATGATGAGGCTACTGCTGACTCTCAACATTCTACTCCTCCAAAAAAGAAGAGAAAGGTAGAAGACCC
CAAGGACTTTCCTTCAGAATTGCTAAGTTTTTTGAGTCATGCTGTGTTTAGTAATAGAACTCTTGCTTGC
TTTGCTATTTACACCACAAAGGAAAAAGCTGCACTGCTATACAAGAAAATTATGGAAAAATATTTGATGT
ATAGTGCCTTGACTAGAGATCATAATCAGCCATACCACATTTGTAGAGGTTTTACTTGCTTTAAAAAACC
TCCCACACCTCCCCCTGAACCTGAAACATAAAATGAATGCAATTGTTGTTGTTAACTTGTTTATTGCAGC
TTATAATGGTTACAAATAAAGCAATAGCATCACAAATTTCACAAATAAAGCATTTTTTTCACTGCATTCT
AGTTGTGGTTTGTCCAAACTCATCAATGTATCTTATCATGTCTGGATCATCCCGCCATGGTATCAACGCC
ATATTTCTATTTACAGTAGGGACCTCTTCGTTGTGTAGGTACCGCTGTATTCCTAGGGAAATAGTAGAGG
CACCTTGAACTGTCTGCATCAGCCATATAGCCCCCGCTGTTCGACTTACAAACACAGGCACAGTACTGAC
AAACCCATACACCTCCTCTGAAATACCCATAGTTGCTAGGGCTGTCTCCGAACTCATTACACCCTCCAAA
GTCAGAGCTGTAATTTCGCCATCAAGGGCAGCGAGGGCTTCTCCAGATAAAATAGCTTCTGCCGAGAGTC
CCGTAAGGGTAGACACTTCAGCTAATCCCTCGATGAGGTCTACTAGAATAGTCAGTGCGGCTCCCATTTT
GAAAATTCACTTACTTGATCAGCTTCAGAAGATGGCGGAGGGCCTCCAACACAGTAATTTTCCTCCCGAC
TCTTAAAATAGAAAATGTCAAGTCAGTTAAGCAGGAAGTGGACTAACTGACGCAGCTGGCCGTGCGACAT
CCTCTTTTAATTAGTTGCTAGGCAACGCCCTCCAGAGGGCGTGTGGTTTTGCAAGAGGAAGCAAAAGCCT
CTCCACCCAGGCCTAGAATGTTTCCACCCAATCATTACTATGACAACAGCTGTTTTTTTTAGTATTAAGC
AGAGGCCGGGGACCCCTGGGCCCGCTTACTCTGGAGAAAAAGAAGAGAGGCATTGTAGAGGCTTCCAGAG
GCAACTTGTCAAAACAGGACTGCTTCTATTTCTGTCACACTGTCTGGCCCTGTCACAAGGTCCAGCACCT
CCATACCCCCTTTAATAAGCAGTTTGGGAACGGGTGCGGGTCTTACTCCGCCCATCCCGCCCCTAACTCC
GCCCAGTTCCGCCCATTCTCCGCCCCATGGCTGACTAATTTTTTTTATTTATGCAGAGGCCGAGGCCGCC
TCGGCCTCTGAGCTATTCCAGAAGTAGTGAGGAGGCTTTTTTGGAGGCCTAGGCTTTTGCAAAAAGCTAA
TTC
Features (pLannotate 1.2.2; 21 found; start..end, strand, type, name):
      2..570     +  rep_origin     ori: high-copy-number ColE1/pMB1/pBR322/pUC origin of replication
    603..1061    -  rep_origin     f1 ori (sequence partly withheld): f1 bacteriophage origin of replication; arrow indicates direction of (+) strand synthesis
   1049..1170    -  CDS            M13 gene IV (fragment) (sequence partly withheld): pIV; IV; phage assembly
   1272..1376    +  promoter       AmpR promoter: bla
   1377..2237    +  CDS            AmpR: β-lactamase; bla; confers resistance to ampicillin, carbenicillin, and related antibiotics
   2310..2689    +  enhancer       CMV enhancer: human cytomegalovirus immediate early enhancer
   2690..2893    +  promoter       CMV promoter: human cytomegalovirus (CMV) immediate early promoter
   2889..2922    +  LTR            5' LTR (truncated) (fragment): truncated 5' long terminal repeat (LTR) from HIV-1
   2938..2956    +  promoter       T7 promoter: promoter for bacteriophage T7 RNA polymerase
   3000..3242    +  CDS            VC155: C-terminal fragment of mVenus for use in bimolecular fluorescence complementation (BiFC) (Kodama and Hu, 2010)
   3249..3452    +  CDS            GNG5: GBG5_BOVIN - Also known as GNGT5. Experimental evidence at protein level: Swiss-Prot protein existence level 1. Guanine nucleotide-binding proteins (G proteins) are involved as a modulator or transducer in various transmembrane signaling systems. The beta and gamma chains are required for the GTPase activity, for replacement of GDP by GTP, and for G protein-effector interaction. From Bos taurus (Bovine).
   3505..3523    -  promoter       SP6 promoter: promoter for bacteriophage SP6 RNA polymerase
   3531..3605    +  CDS            small t antigen (fragment): SV40 (simian virus 40) small t antigen
   3607..3672    +  intron         small t intron: SV40 (simian virus 40) small t antigen intron
   3802..3822    +  CDS            SV40 NLS: nuclear localization signal of SV40 (simian virus 40) large T antigen
   3829..3963    +  CDS            LT_POVHA (fragment): Protein inferred from homology: Swiss-Prot protein existence level 3. Isoform large T antigen is a key early protein essential for both driving viral replication and inducing cellular transformation. Plays a role in viral genome replication by driving entry of quiescent cells into the cell cycle and by autoregulating the synthesis of viral early mRNA. Displays highly oncogenic activities by corrupting the host cellular checkpoint mechanisms that guard cell division and the transcription, replication, and repair of DNA. Participates in the modulation of cellular gene expression preceeding viral
   3988..4071    +  CDS            large T antigen (fragment): large T antigen from SV40 (simian virus 40)
   4094..4228    +  polyA_signal   SV40 poly(A) signal: SV40 polyadenylation signal
   4229..4597    -  CDS            VP2_POVMA (fragment): Experimental evidence at protein level: Swiss-Prot protein existence level 1. [Isoform VP3]: structural protein that resides within the core of the capsid surrounded by 72 VP1 pentamers. Following virus endocytosis and trafficking to the endoplasmic reticulum, VP2 and VP3 form oligomers and integrate into the endoplasmic reticulum membrane. Heterooligomer VP2-VP3 may create a viroporin for transporting the viral genome across the endoplasmic reticulum membrane to the cytoplasm. Nuclear entry of the viral DNA involves the selective exposure and importin recognition of VP2 or Vp3 nuclear localiz
   4965..5063    -  CDS            VP1_POVMP (fragment): Experimental evidence at protein level: Swiss-Prot protein existence level 1. Forms an icosahedral capsid with a T=7 symmetry and a 40 nm diameter. The capsid is composed of 72 pentamers linked to each other by disulfide bonds and associated with VP2 or VP3 proteins. Interacts with terminal alpha(2,3)-linked sialic acids on the cell surface to provide virion attachment to target cell. This attachment induces virion internalization predominantly through caveolin-mediated endocytosis. Once attached, the virion is internalized by caveolin- mediated endocytosis and traffics to the endoplasmic reti
   5074..5209    +  rep_origin     SV40 ori: SV40 origin of replication
