[The description below was written by a language model from this plasmid's Addgene catalogue record and pLannotate feature annotations shown in this document.]
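Description:
YFP(159-238)-gamma-5 in pcDNAI/Amp is a 5.2 kb mammalian expression plasmid encoding one half of a bimolecular fluorescence complementation (BiFC) pair for studying G protein βγ dimer assembly. The backbone is Invitrogen's pcDNAI/Amp, modified by adding a BglII site to the polylinker 3' of the BamHI site. It is propagated in E. coli at high copy from a ColE1/pUC-type origin under ampicillin selection (β-lactamase with its own promoter). It also carries an f1 origin for single-stranded DNA production. No mammalian selection marker is annotated, so the plasmid appears suited to transient transfection.

The 433 bp insert is driven by the human CMV immediate-early enhancer and promoter. It encodes the carboxyl-terminal fragment of YFP (residues 159–238, derived from pEYFP; the annotation software matches it to the related VC155 Venus fragment) fused to the amino terminus of bovine Gγ5 (GNG5) through a short Arg-Ser linker introduced by PCR. T7 and SP6 promoters flank the insert and serve as sequencing primer sites. Downstream, the SV40 small t intron and SV40 polyadenylation signal provide transcript processing; the small t and large T antigen fragments, including the NLS hit, annotated in this region are remnants of that SV40 segment rather than expressed products. An SV40 origin permits episomal replication in cells supplying large T antigen, and the adjacent polyomavirus VP1/VP2 fragments are likewise backbone remnants.

The YFP fragment is non-fluorescent on its own. When it is co-expressed with an amino-terminal YFP fragment fused to a Gβ subunit that binds Gγ5, the halves reassemble and produce fluorescence. This allows βγ dimer formation and β–γ pairing preferences to be analysed in live cells.
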