Addgene plasmid #55191: YFP(159-238)-gamma-5 in pcDNAI/Amp
Purpose: A carboxyl-terminal YFP fragment was fused to Ggamma-5. When co-expressed with an amino-terminal YFP fragment fused to a Gbeta subunit with which it interacts, a fluorescent signal is produced.
Depositing lab: Catherine Berlot. Depositing organization: Geisinger Health Center. Publication: Analysis of G protein betagamma dimer formation in live cells using multicolor bimolecular fluorescence complementation demonstrates preferences of beta1 for particular gamma subunits. Mervine SM, Yost EA, Sabo JL, Hynes TR, Berlot CH. Mol Pharmacol. 2006 Jul;70(1):194-205. Epub 2006 Apr 26. 10.1124/mol.106.022616 PubMed 16641313.
Backbone
  Vector backbone: pcDNAI/Amp
  Backbone manufacturer: Invitrogen
  Backbone size w/o insert (bp): 4800
  Total vector size (bp): 5233
  Modifications to backbone: A BglII site was introduced to into the polylinker of pcDNAI/Amp 3' to the BamHI site.
  Vector type: Mammalian Expression
Growth in bacteria
  Bacterial resistance: Ampicillin, 100 μg/mL
  Growth temperature: 37°C
  Growth strain: DH10B
  Copy number: High Copy
Gene/Insert
  Gene/Insert name: YFP(159-238)-gamma-5 (alt name: GNG5)
  Species: B. taurus (bovine); Aequorea victoria
  Insert size (bp): 433
  Mutation: Ggamma-5 was amplified by PCR, which added a BamHI site and a linker sequence (Arg-Ser) to the 5' end and a 3' BglII site. Cloning into the BglII site of YFP(159-238) destroyed the BamHI site.
  Entrez Gene: GNG5
  Promoter: CMV
  Tag / fusion protein: YFP(159-238) was fused to the amino terminus of Ggamma-5. (N terminal on insert)
  Cloning method: Restriction Enzyme; 5′ cloning site BamHI (not destroyed); 3′ cloning site BglII (not destroyed)
  Sequencing primers: 5′ T7; 3′ SP6
Resource information
  A portion of this plasmid was derived from a plasmid made by: pEYFP was purchased from Clontech. Gamma-5 cDNA was obtained from Janet Robishaw, Weis Center for Research, Geisinger Clinic, Danville, PA.
Terms and licenses: Academic/Nonprofit Terms; Industry Terms: Not Available to Industry
How to cite: YFP(159-238)-gamma-5 in pcDNAI/Amp was a gift from Catherine Berlot (Addgene plasmid # 55191 ; http://n2t.net/addgene:55191 ; RRID:Addgene_55191)
