>Addgene plasmid #55191 | YFP(159-238)-gamma-5 in pcDNAI/Amp | addgene partial sequence | sequence record 118712 | SP6 5'-ATTTAGGTGACACTATAG-3'
TGATAGATCTCTACAAAAAGGAACAGACTTTCTGGGGCCTGAAGGGATTTGTACTTGAAGATACTCCAGT
CAGCAGAGGGTCATGTTGAGCATTCTGCAGACAGAACTGTTTCAAATCTGCAGCTGCCTGGGAAACCTTC
ACCCGATTGAGCCCGGCCTCCAGCCGGAGCTGTTGAACCACTTTTTTCATAGCCGCGACGCTGGATGAAC
CAGACATGGATCTCTTGTACAGCTCGTCCATGCCGAGAGTGATCCCGGCGGCGGTCACGAACTCCAGCAG
GACCATGTGATCGCGCTTCTCGTTGGGGTCTTTGCTCAGGGCGGACTGGTAGCTCAGGTAGTGGTTGTCG
GGCAGCAGCACGGGGCCGTCGCCGATGGGGGTGTTCTGCTGGTAGTGGTCGGCGAGCTGCACGCTGCCGT
CCTCGATGTTGTGGCGGATCTTGAAGTTCACCTTGATGCCGTTCTTGCCCATGGTGGCGGATCCGAGCTC
GGTACCAAGCTTGGGTCTCCCTATAGTGAGTCGTATTAATTTCGATAAGCCAGTAAGCAGTGGGTTCTCT
AGTTAGCCAGAGAGCTCTGCTTATATAGACCTCCCACCGTACACGCCTACCGCCCATTTGCGTCAATGGG
GCGGAGTTGTTACGACATTTTGGAAAGTCCCGTTGATTTTGGTGCCAAAACAAACTCCCATTGACGTCAA
TGGGGTGGAGACTTGGAAATCCCCGTGAGTCAAACCGCTATCCACGCCCATTGATGTACTGCCAAAACCG
CATCACCATGGTAATAGCGATGACTAATACGTAGATGTACTGCCAAGTAGG
